Addgene plasmid #183921: tdTomato-LacI
Purpose: Lac repressor labeled with tdTomato; can be used to label lacO sites
Depositing lab: Karsten Rippe. Depositing organization: Deutsches Krebsforschungszentrum (DKFZ). Publication: Transcription activation is enhanced by multivalent interactions independent of phase separation. Trojanowski J, Frank L, Rademacher A, Mucke N, Grigaitis P, Rippe K. Mol Cell. 2022 May 4. pii: S1097-2765(22)00328-8. doi: 10.1016/j.molcel.2022.04.017. PubMed 35537448.
Backbone
  Vector backbone: tdTomato-N1
  Backbone manufacturer: Addgene #54642
  Vector type: Mammalian Expression
  Selectable markers: Neomycin (select with G418)
Growth in bacteria
  Bacterial resistance: Kanamycin, 50 μg/mL
  Growth temperature: 37°C
  Growth strain: DH5alpha
  Copy number: High Copy
Gene/Insert
  Gene/Insert name: tdTomato-LacI
  Species: Synthetic
  Mutation: none
  Entrez Gene: lacI (a.k.a. O3K_19750)
  Promoter: CMV
  Cloning method: Gibson Cloning
Terms and licenses: Academic/Nonprofit Terms; Industry Terms: Not Available to Industry
How to cite: tdTomato-LacI was a gift from Karsten Rippe (Addgene plasmid # 183921 ; http://n2t.net/addgene:183921 ; RRID:Addgene_183921)
