[The description below was written by a language model from this plasmid's Addgene catalogue record and pLannotate feature annotations shown in this document.]
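Description:
tdTomato-LacI is a mammalian expression plasmid built on the tdTomato-N1 backbone that encodes the E. coli Lac repressor fused to the red-orange tandem-dimer fluorescent protein tdTomato. In the annotated 6,670-nt sequence the tdTomato coding region lies upstream and lacI follows after a short gap, consistent with a fusion in which the fluorescent protein is at the N-terminus of the repressor. The insert was assembled by Gibson cloning and no mutations are recorded. Expression is driven by the human cytomegalovirus immediate-early enhancer/promoter and terminated by an SV40 polyadenylation signal. Between lacI and the poly(A) signal, the annotation picks up short remnants: a CAP binding site, a lac UV5 promoter fragment, a partial multiple cloning site and a small SV40 large T antigen fragment. The first two probably came along with the lacI source sequence. The record does not say whether the T antigen fragment is in frame with the fusion or has any function.

The plasmid is propagated in E. coli at high copy from a ColE1/pUC-type origin and also carries an f1 phage origin. A single Tn5 aminoglycoside phosphotransferase gene (NeoR/KanR) serves as a dual marker. A bacterial bla-type promoter drives it for kanamycin selection in bacteria, and the SV40 enhancer/early promoter drives it for G418 selection in mammalian cells, with an HSV TK polyadenylation signal downstream.

The stated purpose is to label lacO sites. When expressed in cells carrying integrated lac operator arrays, the fluorescent repressor binds those repeats and marks the locus as a visible spot for microscopy. The associated publication concerns transcription activation and multivalent interactions, which suggests use as a marker for reporter gene arrays.
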