Features (pLannotate 1.2.2; 19 found; start..end, strand, type, name):
     68..371     +  enhancer       CMV enhancer: human cytomegalovirus immediate early enhancer
    444..461     -  promoter       CMV promoter (fragment): human cytomegalovirus (CMV) immediate early promoter
    524..575     +  promoter       CMVd2 promoter: truncated human cytomegalovirus (CMV) immediate early promoter that yields moderately reduced expression relative to the full-length promoter
    598..678     +  misc_feature   MCS: multiple cloning site
    686..2113    +  CDS            tdTomato: tdTomato is a basic (constitutively fluorescent) orange fluorescent protein published in 2004, derived from Discosoma sp.. It is reported to be a somewhat slowly-maturing tandem dimer with low acid sensitivity.
   2132..3196    +  CDS            lacI: lac repressor; lacI; The lac repressor binds to the lac operator to inhibit transcription in E. coli. This inhibition can be relieved by adding lactose or isopropyl-β-D-thiogalactopyranoside (IPTG).
   3248..3269    +  protein_bind   CAP binding site: CAP binding activates transcription in the presence of cAMP. E. coli catabolite activator protein
   3284..3302    +  promoter       lac UV5 promoter (fragment): E. coli lac promoter with an "up" mutation
   3306..3341    +  misc_feature   MCS (fragment): multiple cloning site
   3358..3442    +  CDS            large T antigen (fragment): large T antigen from SV40 (simian virus 40)
   3465..3586    +  polyA_signal   SV40 poly(A) signal: SV40 polyadenylation signal
   3620..4048    -  rep_origin     f1 ori (sequence partly withheld): f1 bacteriophage origin of replication; arrow indicates direction of (+) strand synthesis
   4075..4179    +  promoter       AmpR promoter: bla
   4181..4538    +  promoter       SV40 promoter: SV40 enhancer and early promoter
   4573..5367    +  CDS            NeoR/KanR: aminoglycoside phosphotransferase from Tn5; aph(3')-II (or nptII); confers resistance to neomycin, kanamycin, and G418 (Geneticin®)
   5388..5540    +  CDS            ble (fragment): BLE_KLEPN - Experimental evidence at protein level: Swiss-Prot protein existence level 1. Binding protein with a strong affinity to the bleomycin family of antibiotics. Binds to CL990; an antimitotic-antibiotic compound. From Klebsiella pneumoniae.
   5599..5646    +  polyA_signal   HSV TK poly(A) signal: herpes simplex virus thymidine kinase polyadenylation signal (Cole and Stacy, 1985)
   5737..5753    -  polyA_signal   bGH poly(A) signal (fragment): bovine growth hormone polyadenylation signal
   5975..6563    +  rep_origin     ori: high-copy-number ColE1/pMB1/pBR322/pUC origin of replication
>Addgene plasmid #183921 | tdTomato-LacI | addgene full sequence | sequence record 364165 | Addgene NGS Result
CATGCATTAGTTATTAATAGTAATCAATTACGGGGTCATTAGTTCATAGCCCATATATGGAGTTCCGCGT
TACATAACTTACGGTAAATGGCCCGCCTGGCTGACCGCCCAACGACCCCCGCCCATTGACGTCAATAATG
ACGTATGTTCCCATAGTAACGCCAATAGGGACTTTCCATTGACGTCAATGGGTGGAGTATTTACGGTAAA
CTGCCCACTTGGCAGTACATCAAGTGTATCATATGCCAAGTACGCCCCCTATTGACGTCAATGACGGTAA
ATGGCCCGCCTGGCATTATGCCCAGTACATGACCTTATGGGACTTTCCTACTTGGCAGTACATCTACGTA
TTAGTCATCGCTATTACCATGGTGATGCGGTTTTGGCAGTACATCAATGGGCGTGGATAGCGGTTTGACA
CACGGGGATTTCCAAGTCTCCACCCCATTGACGTCAATGGGAGTTTGTTTTGGCACCAAAATCAACGGGA
CTTTCCAAAATGTCGTAACAACTCCGCCCCATTGACGCAAATGGGCGGTAGGCGTGTACGGTGGGAGGTC
TATATAAGCAGAGCTGGTTTAGTGAACCGTCAGATCCGCTAGCGCTACCGGACTCAGATCTCGAGCTCAA
GCTTCGAATTCTGCAGTCGACGGTACCGCGGGCCCGGGATCCACCGGTCGCCACCATGGTGAGCAAGGGC
GAGGAGGTCATCAAAGAGTTCATGCGCTTCAAGGTGCGCATGGAGGGCTCCATGAACGGCCACGAGTTCG
AGATCGAGGGCGAGGGCGAGGGCCGCCCCTACGAGGGCACCCAGACCGCCAAGCTGAAGGTGACCAAGGG
CGGCCCCCTGCCCTTCGCCTGGGACATCCTGTCCCCCCAGTTCATGTACGGCTCCAAGGCGTACGTGAAG
CACCCCGCCGACATCCCCGATTACAAGAAGCTGTCCTTCCCCGAGGGCTTCAAGTGGGAGCGCGTGATGA
ACTTCGAGGACGGCGGTCTGGTGACCGTGACCCAGGACTCCTCCCTGCAGGACGGCACGCTGATCTACAA
GGTGAAGATGCGCGGCACCAACTTCCCCCCCGACGGCCCCGTAATGCAGAAGAAGACCATGGGCTGGGAG
GCCTCCACCGAGCGCCTGTACCCCCGCGACGGCGTGCTGAAGGGCGAGATCCACCAGGCCCTGAAGCTGA
AGGACGGCGGCCACTACCTGGTGGAGTTCAAGACCATCTACATGGCCAAGAAGCCCGTGCAACTGCCCGG
CTACTACTACGTGGACACCAAGCTGGACATCACCTCCCACAACGAGGACTACACCATCGTGGAACAGTAC
GAGCGCTCCGAGGGCCGCCACCACCTGTTCCTGGGGCATGGCACCGGCAGCACCGGCAGCGGCAGCTCCG
GCACCGCCTCCTCCGAGGACAACAACATGGCCGTCATCAAAGAGTTCATGCGCTTCAAGGTGCGCATGGA
GGGCTCCATGAACGGCCACGAGTTCGAGATCGAGGGCGAGGGCGAGGGCCGCCCCTACGAGGGCACCCAG
ACCGCCAAGCTGAAGGTGACCAAGGGCGGCCCCCTGCCCTTCGCCTGGGACATCCTGTCCCCCCAGTTCA
TGTACGGCTCCAAGGCGTACGTGAAGCACCCCGCCGACATCCCCGATTACAAGAAGCTGTCCTTCCCCGA
GGGCTTCAAGTGGGAGCGCGTGATGAACTTCGAGGACGGCGGTCTGGTGACCGTGACCCAGGACTCCTCC
CTGCAGGACGGCACGCTGATCTACAAGGTGAAGATGCGCGGCACCAACTTCCCCCCCGACGGCCCCGTAA
TGCAGAAGAAGACCATGGGCTGGGAGGCCTCCACCGAGCGCCTGTACCCCCGCGACGGCGTGCTGAAGGG
CGAGATCCACCAGGCCCTGAAGCTGAAGGACGGCGGCCACTACCTGGTGGAGTTCAAGACCATCTACATG
GCCAAGAAGCCCGTGCAACTGCCCGGCTACTACTACGTGGACACCAAGCTGGACATCACCTCCCACAACG
AGGACTACACCATCGTGGAACAGTACGAGCGCTCCGAGGGCCGCCACCACCTGTTCCTGTACGGCATGGA
CGAGCTGTACAAGTCCGGACTCAGATCCATGGTGAAACCAGTAACGTTATACGATGTCGCAGAGTATGCC
GGTGTCTCTTATCAGACCGTTTCCCGCGTGGTGAACCAGGCCAGCCACGTTTCTGCGAAAACGCGGGAAA
AAGTGGAAGCGGCGATGGCGGAGCTGAATTACATTCCCAACCGCGTGGCACAACAACTGGCGGGCAAACA
GTCGTTGCTGATTGGCGTTGCCACCTCCAGTCTGGCCCTGCACGCGCCGTCGCAAATTGTCGCGGCGATT
AAATCTCGCGCCGATCAACTGGGTGCCAGCGTGGTGGTGTCGATGGTAGAACGAAGCGGCGTCGAAGCCT
GTAAAGCGGCGGTGCACAATCTTCTCGCGCAACGCGTCAGTGGGCTGATCATTAACTATCCGCTGGATGA
CCAGGATGCCATTGCTGTGGAAGCTGCCTGCACTAATGTTCCGGCGTTATTTCTTGATGTCTCTGACCAG
ACACCCATCAACAGTATTATTTTCTCCCATGAAGACGGTACGCGACTGGGCGTGGAGCATCTGGTCGCAT
TGGGTCACCAGCAAATCGCGCTGTTAGCGGGCCCATTAAGTTCTGTCTCGGCGCGTCTGCGTCTGGCTGG
CTGGCATAAATATCTCACTCGCAATCAAATTCAGCCGATAGCGGAACGGGAAGGCGACTGGAGTGCCATG
TCCGGTTTTCAACAAACCATGCAAATGCTGAATGAGGGCATCGTTCCCACTGCGATGCTGGTTGCCAACG
ATCAGATGGCGCTGGGCGCAATGCGCGCCATTACCGAGTCCGGGCTGCGCGTTGGTGCGGATATCTCGGT
AGTGGGATACGACGATACCGAAGACAGCTCATGTTATATCCCGCCGTTAACCACCATCAAACAGGATTTT
CGCCTGCTGGGGCAAACCAGCGTGGACCGCTTGCTGCAACTCTCTCAGGGCCAGGCGGTGAAGGGCAATC
AGCTGTTGCCCGTCTCACTGGTGAAAAGAAAAACCACCCTGGCGCCCAATACGCAAACCGCCTCTCCCCG
CGCGTTGGCCGATTCATTAATGCAGCTGGCACGACAGGTTTCCCGAAGCAGCCTGAGGCCTCCTAAGAAG
AAGAGGAAGGTTTGAGCGCAACGCAATTAATGTAAGTTAGCTCACTCATTAGGCACCCCAGGCTTTACAC
TTTATGCTTCCGACCAATTCTGCAGTCGACGGTACCGCGGGCCCGGGATCCACCGGATCTAGATAACTGA
TCATAATCAGCCATACCACATTTGTAGAGGTTTTACTTGCTTTAAAAAACCTCCCACACCTCCCCCTGAA
CCTGAAACATAAAATGAATGCAATTGTTGTTGTTAACTTGTTTATTGCAGCTTATAATGGTTACAAATAA
AGCAATAGCATCACAAATTTCACAAATAAAGCATTTTTTTCACTGCATTCTAGTTGTGGTTTGTCCAAAC
TCATCAATGTATCTTAAGGCGTAAATTGTAAGCGTTAATATTTTGTTAAAATTCGCGTTAAATTTTTGTT
AAATCAGCTCATTTTTTAACCAATAGGCCGAAATCGGCAAAATCCCTTATAAATCAAAAGAATAGACCGA
GATAGGGT
[37 nt withheld, positions 3719-3755]
AAAGAACGTGGACTCCAACGTCAAAGG
[49 nt withheld, positions 3783-3831]
T
[91 nt withheld, positions 3833-3923]
G
[124 nt withheld, positions 3925-4048]
CAGGTGGCACTTTTCGGGGAAATGTGCGCGGAACCCCTATTTGTTTATTTTTCTAAATACATTCAAATAT
GTATCCGCTCATGAGACAATAACCCTGATAAATGCTTCAATAATATTGAAAAAGGAAGAGTCCTGAGGCG
GAAAGAACCAGCTGTGGAATGTGTGTCAGTTAGGGTGTGGAAAGTCCCCAGGCTCCCCAGCAGGCAGAAG
TATGCAAAGCATGCATCTCAATTAGTCAGCAACCAGGTGTGGAAAGTCCCCAGGCTCCCCAGCAGGCAGA
AGTATGCAAAGCATGCATCTCAATTAGTCAGCAACCATAGTCCCGCCCCTAACTCCGCCCATCCCGCCCC
TAACTCCGCCCAGTTCCGCCCATTCTCCGCCCCATGGCTGACTAATTTTTTTTATTTATGCAGAGGCCGA
GGCCGCCTCGGCCTCTGAGCTATTCCAGAAGTAGTGAGGAGGCTTTTTTGGAGGCCTAGGCTTTTGCAAA
GATCGATCAAGAGACAGGATGAGGATCGTTTCGCATGATTGAACAAGATGGATTGCACGCAGGTTCTCCG
GCCGCTTGGGTGGAGAGGCTATTCGGCTATGACTGGGCACAACAGACAATCGGCTGCTCTGATGCCGCCG
TGTTCCGGCTGTCAGCGCAGGGGCGCCCGGTTCTTTTTGTCAAGACCGACCTGTCCGGTGCCCTGAATGA
ACTGCAAGACGAGGCAGCGCGGCTATCGTGGCTGGCCACGACGGGCGTTCCTTGCGCAGCTGTGCTCGAC
GTTGTCACTGAAGCGGGAAGGGACTGGCTGCTATTGGGCGAAGTGCCGGGGCAGGATCTCCTGTCATCTC
ACCTTGCTCCTGCCGAGAAAGTATCCATCATGGCTGATGCAATGCGGCGGCTGCATACGCTTGATCCGGC
TACCTGCCCATTCGACCACCAAGCGAAACATCGCATCGAGCGAGCACGTACTCGGATGGAAGCCGGTCTT
GTCGATCAGGATGATCTGGACGAAGAGCATCAGGGGCTCGCGCCAGCCGAACTGTTCGCCAGGCTCAAGG
CGAGCATGCCCGACGGCGAGGATCTCGTCGTGACCCATGGCGATGCCTGCTTGCCGAATATCATGGTGGA
AAATGGCCGCTTTTCTGGATTCATCGACTGTGGCCGGCTGGGTGTGGCGGACCGCTATCAGGACATAGCG
TTGGCTACCCGTGATATTGCTGAAGAGCTTGGCGGCGAATGGGCTGACCGCTTCCTCGTGCTTTACGGTA
TCGCCGCTCCCGATTCGCAGCGCATCGCCTTCTATCGCCTTCTTGACGAGTTCTTCTGAGCGGGACTCTG
GGGTTCGAAATGACCGACCAAGCGACGCCCAACCTGCCATCACGAGATTTCGATTCCACCGCCGCCTTCT
ATGAAAGGTTGGGCTTCGGAATCGTTTTCCGGGACGCCGGCTGGATGATCCTCCAGCGCGGGGATCTCAT
GCTGGAGTTCTTCGCCCACCCTAGGGGGAGGCTAACTGAAACACGGAAGGAGACAATACCGGAAGGAACC
CGCGCTATGACGGCAATAAAAAGACAGAATAAAACGCACGGTGTTGGGTCGTTTGTTCATAAACGCGGGG
TTCGGTCCCAGGGCTGGCACTCTGTCGATACCCCACCGAGACCCCATTGGGGCCAATACGCCCGCGTTTC
TTCCTTTTCCCCACCCCACCCCCCAAGTTCGGGTGAAGGCCCAGGGCTCGCAGCCAACGTCGGGGCGGCA
GGCCCTGCCATAGCCTCAGGTTACTCATATATACTTTAGATTGATTTAAAACTTCATTTTTAATTTAAAA
GGATCTAGGTGAAGATCCTTTTTGATAATCTCATGACCAAAATCCCTTAACGTGAGTTTTCGTTCCACTG
AGCGTCAGACCCCGTAGAAAAGATCAAAGGATCTTCTTGAGATCCTTTTTTTCTGCGCGTAATCTGCTGC
TTGCAAACAAAAAAACCACCGCTACCAGCGGTGGTTTGTTTGCCGGATCAAGAGCTACCAACTCTTTTTC
CGAAGGTAACTGGCTTCAGCAGAGCGCAGATACCAAATACTGTTCTTCTAGTGTAGCCGTAGTTAGGCCA
CCACTTCAAGAACTCTGTAGCACCGCCTACATACCTCGCTCTGCTAATCCTGTTACCAGTGGCTGCTGCC
AGTGGCGATAAGTCGTGTCTTACCGGGTTGGACTCAAGACGATAGTTACCGGATAAGGCGCAGCGGTCGG
GCTGAACGGGGGGTTCGTGCACACAGCCCAGCTTGGAGCGAACGACCTACACCGAACTGAGATACCTACA
GCGTGAGCTATGAGAAAGCGCCACGCTTCCCGAAGGGAGAAAGGCGGACAGGTATCCGGTAAGCGGCAGG
GTCGGAACAGGAGAGCGCACGAGGGAGCTTCCAGGGGGAAACGCCTGGTATCTTTATAGTCCTGTCGGGT
TTCGCCACCTCTGACTTGAGCGTCGATTTTTGTGATGCTCGTCAGGGGGGCGGAGCCTATGGAAAAACGC
CAGCAACGCGGCCTTTTTACGGTTCCTGGCCTTTTGCTGGCCTTTTGCTCACATGTTCTTTCCTGCGTTA
TCCCCTGATTCTGTGGATAACCGTATTACCGC
